Addgene plasmid #105035: pKLV2-U6gRNA5(Pou5f1-g1)-PGKpuroBFP-W
Purpose: Lentiviral gRNA plasmid targeting mouse Pou5f1 , co-expression of TagBFP
Depositing lab: Kosuke Yusa. Depositing organization: Wellcome Sanger Institute. Publication: Genome-wide CRISPR-KO Screen Uncovers mTORC1-Mediated Gsk3 Regulation in Naive Pluripotency Maintenance and Dissolution. Li M, Yu JSL, Tilgner K, Ong SH, Koike-Yusa H, Yusa K. Cell Rep. 2018 Jul 10;24(2):489-502. doi: 10.1016/j.celrep.2018.06.027. PubMed 29996108.
Backbone
  Vector backbone: pKLV2-U6gRNA5(BbsI)-PGKpuroBFP-W
  Backbone manufacturer: Yusa Lab
  Vector type: Mammalian Expression, Lentiviral, CRISPR
  Selectable markers: Puromycin
Growth in bacteria
  Bacterial resistance: Ampicillin, 100 μg/mL
  Growth temperature: 37°C
  Growth strain: NEB Stable
  Copy number: High Copy
Gene/Insert
  Gene/Insert name: Pou5f1
  gRNA/shRNA sequence: TCGTATGCGGGCGGACATG
  Species: M. musculus (mouse)
  Entrez Gene: Pou5f1 (a.k.a. NF-A3, Oct-3, Oct-3/4, Oct-4, Oct3, Oct3/4, Oct4, Otf-3, Otf-4, Otf3, Otf3-rs7, Otf3g, Otf4)
  Promoter: U6
  Cloning method: Restriction Enzyme; 5′ cloning site BbsI (destroyed during cloning); 3′ cloning site BbsI (destroyed during cloning)
  Sequencing primers: 5′ LKO.1 5'
Terms and licenses: Academic/Nonprofit Terms; Industry Terms: Not Available to Industry
How to cite: pKLV2-U6gRNA5(Pou5f1-g1)-PGKpuroBFP-W was a gift from Kosuke Yusa (Addgene plasmid # 105035 ; http://n2t.net/addgene:105035 ; RRID:Addgene_105035)
