[The description below was written by a language model from this plasmid's Addgene catalogue record and pLannotate feature annotations shown in this document.]
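Description:
pKLV2-U6gRNA5(Pou5f1-g1)-PGKpuroBFP-W is an 8,650 nt lentiviral CRISPR guide RNA vector that expresses a single gRNA against mouse Pou5f1 (Oct4) together with a puromycin resistance marker and the blue fluorescent protein TagBFP. It derives from the pKLV2-U6gRNA5(BbsI)-PGKpuroBFP-W backbone; the guide was inserted between two BbsI sites, both destroyed during cloning. In bacteria it is maintained as a high-copy plasmid through a ColE1/pUC-type origin and selected with ampicillin via β-lactamase. An f1 origin and remnants of a lacZα/lac promoter region with flanking T7 and T3 promoters reflect its phagemid-type cloning backbone.

The transfer cassette has an HIV-1-based design. A CMV enhancer/promoter fused to a truncated 5' LTR drives transcription of the viral genome in packaging cells. It is followed by the Ψ packaging signal with a gag fragment, the RRE for Rev-dependent nuclear export, and the cPPT/CTS. Within the provirus, a human U6 RNA polymerase III promoter transcribes the Pou5f1 guide fused to a Streptococcus pyogenes Cas9 scaffold (annotated as a tracrRNA fragment). Downstream, the mouse PGK promoter drives the PuroR and TagBFP coding sequences; the table annotates no element in the short gap between them, so how they are linked is not stated. A WPRE enhances transcript expression, and a second truncated LTR and bGH polyadenylation signal close the cassette.

No Cas9 is encoded, so the nuclease must be supplied separately. The vector suits Pou5f1 knockout in mouse cells, with transduced cells selected by puromycin or tracked by blue fluorescence. The associated publication concerns CRISPR knockout screening of naive pluripotency maintenance and dissolution.
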