Features (pLannotate 1.2.2; 28 found; start..end, strand, type, name):
     30..458     -  rep_origin     f1 ori (sequence partly withheld): f1 bacteriophage origin of replication; arrow indicates direction of (+) strand synthesis
    463..618     -  CDS            lacZα (fragment): LacZα fragment of β-galactosidase; lacZ fragment
    626..644     +  promoter       T7 promoter: promoter for bacteriophage T7 RNA polymerase
    658..958     +  enhancer       CMV enhancer: human cytomegalovirus immediate early enhancer
    959..1158    +  promoter       CMV promoter: human cytomegalovirus (CMV) immediate early promoter
   1176..1356    +  LTR            5' LTR (truncated): truncated 5' long terminal repeat (LTR) from HIV-1
   1403..1528    +  misc_feature   HIV-1 Ψ: packaging signal of human immunodeficiency virus type 1
   1512..1850    +  CDS            HIV-1 gag (fragment): gag protein from human immunodeficiency virus 1; gag
   2027..2260    +  misc_feature   RRE: The Rev response element (RRE) of HIV-1 allows for Rev-dependent mRNA export from the nucleus to the cytoplasm.
   2637..2737    +  CDS            Rev (fragment): human immunodeficiency virus 1 (HIV-1) Rev protein; rev; enhances nuclear export of unspliced and incompletely spliced viral mRNAs
   2787..2904    +  misc_feature   cPPT/CTS: central polypurine tract and central termination sequence of HIV-1
   2979..3219    +  promoter       U6 promoter: RNA polymerase III promoter for human U6 snRNA
   3266..3333    +  misc_RNA       tracrRNA (fragment): trans-activating CRISPR RNA for the Streptococcus pyogenes CRISPR/Cas9 system
   3356..3855    +  promoter       PGK promoter: mouse phosphoglycerate kinase 1 promoter
   3895..4491    +  CDS            PuroR (fragment): puromycin N-acetyltransferase; pac from Streptomyces; confers resistance to puromycin
   4564..5262    +  CDS            TagBFP: TagBFP is a basic (constitutively fluorescent) blue fluorescent protein published in 2008, derived from Entacmaea quadricolor. It is reported to be a very rapidly-maturing monomer with very low acid sensitivity.
   5274..5860    +  misc_feature   WPRE: woodchuck hepatitis virus posttranscriptional regulatory element
   5854..6000    +  CDS            nef (fragment): NEF_HV1LA - Experimental evidence at protein level: Swiss-Prot protein existence level 1. Extracellular Nef protein targets CD4(+) T-lymphocytes for apoptosis by interacting with CXCR4 surface receptors. From Human immunodeficiency virus type 1 group M subtype B (isolate Lai) (HIV-1).
   6008..6186    +  LTR            5' LTR (truncated): truncated 5' long terminal repeat (LTR) from HIV-1
   6212..6323    +  polyA_signal   bGH poly(A) signal: bovine growth hormone polyadenylation signal
   6462..6480    -  promoter       T3 promoter: promoter for bacteriophage T3 RNA polymerase
   6525..6541    -  protein_bind   lac operator: The lac repressor binds to the lac operator to inhibit transcription in E. coli. This inhibition can be relieved by adding lactose or isopropyl-β-D-thiogalactopyranoside (IPTG). lac repressor encoded by lacI
   6549..6579    -  promoter       lac promoter: promoter for the E. coli lac operon
   6594..6615    -  protein_bind   CAP binding site: CAP binding activates transcription in the presence of cAMP. E. coli catabolite activator protein
   6628..6720    -  CDS            lacI (fragment): lac repressor; lacI; The lac repressor binds to the lac operator to inhibit transcription in E. coli. This inhibition can be relieved by adding lactose or isopropyl-β-D-thiogalactopyranoside (IPTG).
   6903..7491    -  rep_origin     ori: high-copy-number ColE1/pMB1/pBR322/pUC origin of replication
   7662..8522    -  CDS            AmpR: β-lactamase; bla; confers resistance to ampicillin, carbenicillin, and related antibiotics
   8523..8627    -  promoter       AmpR promoter: bla
>Addgene plasmid #105035 | pKLV2-U6gRNA5(Pou5f1-g1)-PGKpuroBFP-W | depositor full sequence | sequence record 199137 | Full Sequence
CTAAATTGTAAGCGTTAATATTTTGTTAAAATTCGCGTTAAATTTTTGTTAAATCAGCTCATTTTTTAAC
CAATAGGCCGAAATCGGCAAAATCCCTTATAAATCAAAAGAATAGACCGAGATAGGGT
[37 nt withheld, positions 129-165]
AAAGAACGTGGACTCCAACGTCAAAGG
[49 nt withheld, positions 193-241]
T
[91 nt withheld, positions 243-333]
G
[124 nt withheld, positions 335-458]
CCCATTCGCCATTCAGGCTGCGCAACTGTTGGGAAGGGCGATCGGTGCGGGCCTCTTCGCTATTACGCCA
GCTGGCGAAAGGGGGATGTGCTGCAAGGCGATTAAGTTGGGTAACGCCAGGGTTTTCCCAGTCACGACGT
TGTAAAACGACGGCCAGTGAGCGCGCGTAATACGACTCACTATAGGGCGAATTGACTAGTACATAACTTA
CGGTAAATGGCCCGCCTGGCTGACCGCCCAACGACCCCCGCCCATTGACGTCAATAATGACGTATGTTCC
CATAGTAACGCCAATAGGGACTTTCCATTGACGTCAATGGGTGGAGTATTTACGGTAAACTGCCCACTTG
GCAGTACATCAAGTGTATCATATGCCAAGTACGCCCCCTATTGACGTCAATGACGGTAAATGGCCCGCCT
GGCATTATGCCCAGTACATGACCTTATGGGACTTTCCTACTTGGCAGTACATCTACGTATTAGTCATCGC
TATTACCATGGTGATGCGGTTTTGGCAGTACATCAATGGGCGTGGATAGCGGTTTGACTCACGGGGATTT
CCAAGTCTCCACCCCATTGACGTCAATGGGAGTTTGTTTTGGCACCAAAATCAACGGGACTTTCCAAAAT
GTCGTAACAACTCCGCCCCATTGACGCAAATGGGCGGTAGGCGTGTACGGTGGGAGGTCTATATAAGCAG
CGCGTTTTGCCTGTACTGGGTCTCTCTGGTTAGACCAGATCTGAGCCTGGGAGCTCTCTGGCTAACTAGG
GAACCCACTGCTTAAGCCTCAATAAAGCTTGCCTTGAGTGCTTCAAGTAGTGTGTGCCCGTCTGTTGTGT
GACTCTGGTAACTAGAGATCCCTCAGACCCTTTTAGTCAGTGTGGAAAATCTCTAGCAGTGGCGCCCGAA
CAGGGACTTGAAAGCGAAAGGGAAACCAGAGGAGCTCTCTCGACGCAGGACTCGGCTTGCTGAAGCGCGC
ACGGCAAGAGGCGAGGGGCGGCGACTGGTGAGTACGCCAAAAATTTTGACTAGCGGAGGCTAGAAGGAGA
GAGATGGGTGCGAGAGCGTCAGTATTAAGCGGGGGAGAATTAGATCGCGATGGGAAAAAATTCGGTTAAG
GCCAGGGGGAAAGAAAAAATATAAATTAAAACATATAGTATGGGCAAGCAGGGAGCTAGAACGATTCGCA
GTTAATCCTGGCCTGTTAGAAACATCAGAAGGCTGTAGACAAATACTGGGACAGCTACAACCATCCCTTC
AGACAGGATCAGAAGAACTTAGATCATTATATAATACAGTAGCAACCCTCTATTGTGTGCATCAAAGGAT
AGAGATAAAAGACACCAAGGAAGCTTTAGACAAGATAGAGGAAGAGCAAAACAAAAGTAAGACCACCGCA
CAGCAAGCGGCCGGCCGCGCTGATCTTCAGACCTGGAGGAGGAGATATGAGGGACAATTGGAGAAGTGAA
TTATATAAATATAAAGTAGTAAAAATTGAACCATTAGGAGTAGCACCCACCAAGGCAAAGAGAAGAGTGG
TGCAGAGAGAAAAAAGAGCAGTGGGAATAGGAGCTTTGTTCCTTGGGTTCTTGGGAGCAGCAGGAAGCAC
TATGGGCGCAGCGTCAATGACGCTGACGGTACAGGCCAGACAATTATTGTCTGGTATAGTGCAGCAGCAG
AACAATTTGCTGAGGGCTATTGAGGCGCAACAGCATCTGTTGCAACTCACAGTCTGGGGCATCAAGCAGC
TCCAGGCAAGAATCCTGGCTGTGGAAAGATACCTAAAGGATCAACAGCTCCTGGGGATTTGGGGTTGCTC
TGGAAAACTCATTTGCACCACTGCTGTGCCTTGGAATGCTAGTTGGAGTAATAAATCTCTGGAACAGATT
TGGAATCACACGACCTGGATGGAGTGGGACAGAGAAATTAACAATTACACAAGCTTAATACACTCCTTAA
TTGAAGAATCGCAAAACCAGCAAGAAAAGAATGAACAAGAATTATTGGAATTAGATAAATGGGCAAGTTT
GTGGAATTGGTTTAACATAACAAATTGGCTGTGGTATATAAAATTATTCATAATGATAGTAGGAGGCTTG
GTAGGTTTAAGAATAGTTTTTGCTGTACTTTCTATAGTGAATAGAGTTAGGCAGGGATATTCACCATTAT
CGTTTCAGACCCACCTCCCAACCCCGAGGGGACCCGACAGGCCCGAAGGAATAGAAGAAGAAGGTGGAGA
GAGAGACAGAGACAGATCCATTCGATTAGTGAACGGATCGGCACTGCGTGCGCCAATTCTGCAGACAAAT
GGCAGTATTCATCCACAATTTTAAAAGAAAAGGGGGGATTGGGGGGTACAGTGCAGGGGAAAGAATAGTA
GACATAATAGCAACAGACATACAAACTAAAGAATTACAAAAACAAATTACAAAAATTCAAAATTTTCGGG
TTTATTACAGGGACAGCAGAGATCCAGTTTGGTTAGTACCGGGCCCTACGCGTCCAAGGTCGGGCAGGAA
GAGGGCCTATTTCCCATGATTCCTTCATATTTGCATATACGATACAAGGCTGTTAGAGAGATAATTAGAA
TTAATTTGACTGTAAACACAAAGATATTAGTACAAAATACGTGACGTAGAAAGTAATAATTTCTTGGGTA
GTTTGCAGTTTTAAAATTATGTTTTAAAATGGACTATCATATGCTTACCGTAACTTGAAAGTATTTCGAT
TTCTTGGCTTTATATATCTTGTGGAAAGGACGAAACACCGTCGTATGCGGGCGGACATGGTTTAAGAGCT
ATGCTGGAAACAGCATAGCAAGTTTAAATAAGGCTAGTCCGTTATCAACTTGAAAAAGTGGCACCGAGTC
GGTGCTTTTTTTGGATCCAATTCTACCGGGTAGGGGAGGCGCTTTTCCCAAGGCAGTCTGGAGCATGCGC
TTTAGCAGCCCCGCTGGGCACTTGGCGCTACACAAGTGGCCTCTGGCCTCGCACACATTCCACATCCACC
GGTAGGCGCCAACCGGCTCCGTTCTTTGGTGGCCCCTTCGCGCCACCTTCTACTCCTCCCCTAGTCAGGA
AGTTCCCCCCCGCCCCGCAGCTCGCGTCGTGCAGGACGTGACAAATGGAAGTAGCACGTCTCACTAGTCT
CGTGCAGATGGACAGCACCGCTGAGCAATGGAAGCGGGTAGGCCTTTGGGGCAGCGGCCAATAGCAGCTT
TGCTCCTTCGCTTTCTGGGCTCAGAGGCTGGGAAGGGGTGGGTCCGGGGGCGGGCTCAGGGGCGGGCTCA
GGGGCGGGGCGGGCGCCCGAAGGTCCTCCGGAGGCCCGGCATTCTGCACGCTTCAAAAGCGCACGTCTGC
CGCGCTGTTCTCCTCTTCCTCATCTCCGGGCCTTTCGACCTGCATCCATCTAGATCTCGAGCAGCTGAAG
CTTACCATGACCGAGTACAAGCCCACGGTGCGCCTCGCCACCCGCGACGACGTCCCCAGGGCCGTACGCA
CCCTCGCCGCCGCGTTCGCCGACTACCCCGCCACGCGCCACACCGTCGATCCGGACCGCCACATCGAGCG
GGTCACCGAGCTGCAAGAACTCTTCCTCACGCGCGTCGGGCTCGACATCGGCAAGGTGTGGGTCGCGGAC
GACGGCGCCGCGGTGGCGGTCTGGACCACGCCGGAGAGCGTCGAAGCGGGGGCGGTGTTCGCCGAGATCG
GCCCGCGCATGGCCGAGTTGAGCGGTTCCCGGCTGGCCGCGCAGCAACAGATGGAAGGCCTCCTGGCGCC
GCACCGGCCCAAGGAGCCCGCGTGGTTCCTGGCCACCGTCGGCGTCTCGCCCGACCACCAGGGCAAGGGT
CTGGGCAGCGCCGTCGTGCTCCCCGGAGTGGAGGCGGCCGAGCGCGCCGGGGTGCCCGCCTTCCTGGAGA
CCTCCGCGCCCCGCAACCTCCCCTTCTACGAGCGGCTCGGCTTCACCGTCACCGCCGACGTCGAGGTGCC
CGAAGGACCGCGCACCTGGTGCATGACCCGCAAGCCCGGTGCCGGCGGCGGGTCCGGAGGAGAGGGCAGA
GGAAGTCTCCTAACATGCGGTGACGTGGAGGAGAATCCTGGCCCAATGAGCGAGCTGATTAAGGAGAACA
TGCACATGAAGCTGTACATGGAGGGCACCGTGGACAACCATCACTTCAAGTGCACATCCGAGGGCGAAGG
CAAGCCCTACGAGGGCACCCAGACCATGAGAATCAAGGTGGTCGAGGGCGGCCCTCTCCCCTTCGCCTTC
GACATCCTGGCTACTAGCTTCCTCTACGGCAGCAAGACCTTCATCAACCACACCCAGGGCATCCCCGACT
TCTTCAAGCAGTCCTTCCCTGAGGGCTTCACATGGGAGAGAGTCACCACATACGAGGACGGGGGCGTGCT
GACCGCTACCCAGGACACCAGCCTCCAGGACGGCTGCCTCATCTACAACGTCAAGATCAGAGGGGTGAAC
TTCACATCCAACGGCCCTGTGATGCAGAAGAAAACACTCGGCTGGGAGGCCTTCACCGAGACGCTGTACC
CCGCTGACGGCGGCCTGGAAGGCAGAAACGACATGGCCCTGAAGCTCGTGGGCGGGAGCCATCTGATCGC
AAACATCAAGACCACATATAGATCCAAGAAACCCGCTAAGAACCTCAAGATGCCTGGCGTCTACTATGTG
GACTACAGACTGGAAAGAATCAAGGAGGCCAACAACGAGACCTACGTCGAGCAGCACGAGGTGGCAGTGG
CCAGATACTGCGACCTCCCTAGCAAACTGGGGCACAAGCTTAATTGAGCGGCCGCTCAACCTCTGGATTA
CAAAATTTGTGAAAGATTGACTGGTATTCTTAACTATGTTGCTCCTTTTACGCTATGTGGATACGCTGCT
TTAATGCCTTTGTATCATGCTATTGCTTCCCGTATGGCTTTCATTTTCTCCTCCTTGTATAAATCCTGGT
TGCTGTCTCTTTATGAGGAGTTGTGGCCCGTTGTCAGGCAACGTGGCGTGGTGTGCACTGTGTTTGCTGA
CGCAACCCCCACTGGTTGGGGCATTGCCACCACCTGTCAGCTCCTTTCCGGGACTTTCGCTTTCCCCCTC
CCTATTGCCACGGCGGAACTCATCGCCGCCTGCCTTGCCCGCTGCTGGACAGGGGCTCGGCTGTTGGGCA
CTGACAATTCCGTGGTGTTGTCGGGGAAATCATCGTCCTTTCCTTGGCTGCTCGCCTGTGTTGCCACCTG
GATTCTGCGCGGGACGTCCTTCTGCTACGTCCCTTCGGCCCTCAATCCAGCGGACCTTCCTTCCCGCGGC
CTGCTGCCGGCTCTGCGGCCTCTTCCGCGTCTACGCCTTCGCCCTCAGACGAGTCGGATCTCCCTTTGGG
CCGCCTCCCCGCAGGTACCTTTAAGACCAATGACTTACAAGGCAGCTGTAGATCTTAGCCACTTTTTAAA
AGAAAAGGGGGGACTGGAAGGGCTAATTCACTCCCAAAGAAGTCAAGATCTGCTTTTTGCCTGTACTGGG
TCTCTCTGGTTAGACCAGAGTCTCTCTGGTTAGACCAGATCTGAGCCTGGGAGCTCTCTGGCTAACTAGG
GAACCCACTGCTTAAGCCTCAATAAAGCTTGCCTTGAGTGCTTCAAGTAGTGTGTGCCCGTCTGTTGTGT
GACTCTGGTAACTAGAGATCCCTCAGACCCTTTTAGTCAGTGTGGAAAATCTCTAGCAGTTTAAACCCGC
TGATCAGCCTCGACTGTGCCTTCTAGTTGCCAGCCATCTGTTGTTTGCCCCTCCCCCGTGCCTTCCTTGA
CCCTGGAAGGTGCCACTCCCACTGTCCTTTCCTAATAAAATGAGGAAATTGCATCGCATTGTCTGAGTAG
GTGTCATTCTATTCTGGGGGGTGGGGTGGGGCAGGACAGCAAGGGGGAGGATTGGGAAGTCAATAGCAGG
CATGCTGGGGATGCGGTGGGCTCTATGGGCGGCCGTTAATTAAGCTTTTGTTCCCTTTAGTGAGGGTTAA
TTGCGCGCTTGGCGTAATCATGGTCATAGCTGTTTCCTGTGTGAAATTGTTATCCGCTCACAATTCCACA
CAACATACGAGCCGGAAGCATAAAGTGTAAAGCCTGGGGTGCCTAATGAGTGAGCTAACTCACATTAATT
GCGTTGCGCTCACTGCCCGCTTTCCAGTCGGGAAACCTGTCGTGCCAGCTGCATTAATGAATCGGCCAAC
GCGCGGGGAGAGGCGGTTTGCGTATTGGGCGCTCTTCCGCTTCCTCGCTCACTGACTCGCTGCGCTCGGT
CGTTCGGCTGCGGCGAGCGGTATCAGCTCACTCAAAGGCGGTAATACGGTTATCCACAGAATCAGGGGAT
AACGCAGGAAAGAACATGTGAGCAAAAGGCCAGCAAAAGGCCAGGAACCGTAAAAAGGCCGCGTTGCTGG
CGTTTTTCCATAGGCTCCGCCCCCCTGACGAGCATCACAAAAATCGACGCTCAAGTCAGAGGTGGCGAAA
CCCGACAGGACTATAAAGATACCAGGCGTTTCCCCCTGGAAGCTCCCTCGTGCGCTCTCCTGTTCCGACC
CTGCCGCTTACCGGATACCTGTCCGCCTTTCTCCCTTCGGGAAGCGTGGCGCTTTCTCATAGCTCACGCT
GTAGGTATCTCAGTTCGGTGTAGGTCGTTCGCTCCAAGCTGGGCTGTGTGCACGAACCCCCCGTTCAGCC
CGACCGCTGCGCCTTATCCGGTAACTATCGTCTTGAGTCCAACCCGGTAAGACACGACTTATCGCCACTG
GCAGCAGCCACTGGTAACAGGATTAGCAGAGCGAGGTATGTAGGCGGTGCTACAGAGTTCTTGAAGTGGT
GGCCTAACTACGGCTACACTAGAAGGACAGTATTTGGTATCTGCGCTCTGCTGAAGCCAGTTACCTTCGG
AAAAAGAGTTGGTAGCTCTTGATCCGGCAAACAAACCACCGCTGGTAGCGGTGGTTTTTTTGTTTGCAAG
CAGCAGATTACGCGCAGAAAAAAAGGATCTCAAGAAGATCCTTTGATCTTTTCTACGGGGTCTGACGCTC
AGTGGAACGAAAACTCACGTTAAGGGATTTTGGTCATGAGATTATCAAAAAGGATCTTCACCTAGATCCT
TTTAAATTAAAAATGAAGTTTTAAATCAATCTAAAGTATATATGAGTAAACTTGGTCTGACAGTTACCAA
TGCTTAATCAGTGAGGCACCTATCTCAGCGATCTGTCTATTTCGTTCATCCATAGTTGCCTGACTCCCCG
TCGTGTAGATAACTACGATACGGGAGGGCTTACCATCTGGCCCCAGTGCTGCAATGATACCGCGAGACCC
ACGCTCACCGGCTCCAGATTTATCAGCAATAAACCAGCCAGCCGGAAGGGCCGAGCGCAGAAGTGGTCCT
GCAACTTTATCCGCCTCCATCCAGTCTATTAATTGTTGCCGGGAAGCTAGAGTAAGTAGTTCGCCAGTTA
ATAGTTTGCGCAACGTTGTTGCCATTGCTACAGGCATCGTGGTGTCACGCTCGTCGTTTGGTATGGCTTC
ATTCAGCTCCGGTTCCCAACGATCAAGGCGAGTTACATGATCCCCCATGTTGTGCAAAAAAGCGGTTAGC
TCCTTCGGTCCTCCGATCGTTGTCAGAAGTAAGTTGGCCGCAGTGTTATCACTCATGGTTATGGCAGCAC
TGCATAATTCTCTTACTGTCATGCCATCCGTAAGATGCTTTTCTGTGACTGGTGAGTACTCAACCAAGTC
ATTCTGAGAATAGTGTATGCGGCGACCGAGTTGCTCTTGCCCGGCGTCAATACGGGATAATACCGCGCCA
CATAGCAGAACTTTAAAAGTGCTCATCATTGGAAAACGTTCTTCGGGGCGAAAACTCTCAAGGATCTTAC
CGCTGTTGAGATCCAGTTCGATGTAACCCACTCGTGCACCCAACTGATCTTCAGCATCTTTTACTTTCAC
CAGCGTTTCTGGGTGAGCAAAAACAGGAAGGCAAAATGCCGCAAAAAAGGGAATAAGGGCGACACGGAAA
TGTTGAATACTCATACTCTTCCTTTTTCAATATTATTGAAGCATTTATCAGGGTTATTGTCTCATGAGCG
GATACATATTTGAATGTATTTAGAAAAATAAACAAATAGGGGTTCCGCGCACATTTCCCCGAAAAGTGCC
AC
