Features (pLannotate 1.2.2; 28 found; start..end, strand, type, name):
     30..458     -  rep_origin     f1 ori (sequence partly withheld): f1 bacteriophage origin of replication; arrow indicates direction of (+) strand synthesis
    463..618     -  CDS            lacZα (fragment): LacZα fragment of β-galactosidase; lacZ fragment
    626..644     +  promoter       T7 promoter: promoter for bacteriophage T7 RNA polymerase
    658..958     +  enhancer       CMV enhancer: human cytomegalovirus immediate early enhancer
    959..1158    +  promoter       CMV promoter: human cytomegalovirus (CMV) immediate early promoter
   1176..1356    +  LTR            5' LTR (truncated): truncated 5' long terminal repeat (LTR) from HIV-1
   1403..1528    +  misc_feature   HIV-1 Ψ: packaging signal of human immunodeficiency virus type 1
   1512..1850    +  CDS            HIV-1 gag (fragment): gag protein from human immunodeficiency virus 1; gag
   2027..2260    +  misc_feature   RRE: The Rev response element (RRE) of HIV-1 allows for Rev-dependent mRNA export from the nucleus to the cytoplasm.
   2637..2737    +  CDS            Rev (fragment): human immunodeficiency virus 1 (HIV-1) Rev protein; rev; enhances nuclear export of unspliced and incompletely spliced viral mRNAs
   2787..2904    +  misc_feature   cPPT/CTS: central polypurine tract and central termination sequence of HIV-1
   2979..3219    +  promoter       U6 promoter: RNA polymerase III promoter for human U6 snRNA
   3266..3333    +  misc_RNA       tracrRNA (fragment): trans-activating CRISPR RNA for the Streptococcus pyogenes CRISPR/Cas9 system
   3356..3855    +  promoter       PGK promoter: mouse phosphoglycerate kinase 1 promoter
   3895..4491    +  CDS            PuroR (fragment): puromycin N-acetyltransferase; pac from Streptomyces; confers resistance to puromycin
   4564..5262    +  CDS            TagBFP: TagBFP is a basic (constitutively fluorescent) blue fluorescent protein published in 2008, derived from Entacmaea quadricolor. It is reported to be a very rapidly-maturing monomer with very low acid sensitivity.
   5274..5860    +  misc_feature   WPRE: woodchuck hepatitis virus posttranscriptional regulatory element
   5854..6000    +  CDS            nef (fragment): NEF_HV1LA - Experimental evidence at protein level: Swiss-Prot protein existence level 1. Extracellular Nef protein targets CD4(+) T-lymphocytes for apoptosis by interacting with CXCR4 surface receptors. From Human immunodeficiency virus type 1 group M subtype B (isolate Lai) (HIV-1).
   6008..6186    +  LTR            5' LTR (truncated): truncated 5' long terminal repeat (LTR) from HIV-1
   6212..6323    +  polyA_signal   bGH poly(A) signal: bovine growth hormone polyadenylation signal
   6462..6480    -  promoter       T3 promoter: promoter for bacteriophage T3 RNA polymerase
   6525..6541    -  protein_bind   lac operator: The lac repressor binds to the lac operator to inhibit transcription in E. coli. This inhibition can be relieved by adding lactose or isopropyl-β-D-thiogalactopyranoside (IPTG). lac repressor encoded by lacI
   6549..6579    -  promoter       lac promoter: promoter for the E. coli lac operon
   6594..6615    -  protein_bind   CAP binding site: CAP binding activates transcription in the presence of cAMP. E. coli catabolite activator protein
   6628..6720    -  CDS            lacI (fragment): lac repressor; lacI; The lac repressor binds to the lac operator to inhibit transcription in E. coli. This inhibition can be relieved by adding lactose or isopropyl-β-D-thiogalactopyranoside (IPTG).
   6903..7491    -  rep_origin     ori: high-copy-number ColE1/pMB1/pBR322/pUC origin of replication
   7662..8522    -  CDS            AmpR: β-lactamase; bla; confers resistance to ampicillin, carbenicillin, and related antibiotics
   8523..8627    -  promoter       AmpR promoter: bla
>Addgene plasmid #105035 | pKLV2-U6gRNA5(Pou5f1-g1)-PGKpuroBFP-W | addgene full sequence | sequence record 207366 | Addgene NGS Result
CTAAATTGTAAGCGTTAATATTTTGTTAAAATTCGCGTTAAATTTTTGTTAAATCAGCTCATTTTTTAAC
CAATAGGCCGAAATCGGCAAAATCCCTTATAAATCAAAAGAATAGACCGAGATAGGGT
[37 nt withheld, positions 129-165]
AAAGAACGTGGACTCCAACGTCAAAGG
[49 nt withheld, positions 193-241]
T
[91 nt withheld, positions 243-333]
G
[124 nt withheld, positions 335-458]
CCCATTCGCCATTCAGGCTGCGCAACTGTTGGGAAGGGCGATCGGTGCGGGCCTCTTCGCTATTACGCCA
GCTGGCGAAAGGGGGATGTGCTGCAAGGCGATTAAGTTGGGTAACGCCAGGGTTTTCCCAGTCACGACGT
TGTAAAACGACGGCCAGTGAGCGCGCGTAATACGACTCACTATAGGGCGAATTGACTAGTACATAACTTA
CGGTAAATGGCCCGCCTGGCTGACCGCCCAACGACCCCCGCCCATTGACGTCAATAATGACGTATGTTCC
CATAGTAACGCCAATAGGGACTTTCCATTGACGTCAATGGGTGGAGTATTTACGGTAAACTGCCCACTTG
GCAGTACATCAAGTGTATCATATGCCAAGTACGCCCCCTATTGACGTCAATGACGGTAAATGGCCCGCCT
GGCATTATGCCCAGTACATGACCTTATGGGACTTTCCTACTTGGCAGTACATCTACGTATTAGTCATCGC
TATTACCATGGTGATGCGGTTTTGGCAGTACATCAATGGGCGTGGATAGCGGTTTGACTCACGGGGATTT
CCAAGTCTCCACCCCATTGACGTCAATGGGAGTTTGTTTTGGCACCAAAATCAACGGGACTTTCCAAAAT
GTCGTAACAACTCCGCCCCATTGACGCAAATGGGCGGTAGGCGTGTACGGTGGGAGGTCTATATAAGCAG
CGCGTTTTGCCTGTACTGGGTCTCTCTGGTTAGACCAGATCTGAGCCTGGGAGCTCTCTGGCTAACTAGG
GAACCCACTGCTTAAGCCTCAATAAAGCTTGCCTTGAGTGCTTCAAGTAGTGTGTGCCCGTCTGTTGTGT
GACTCTGGTAACTAGAGATCCCTCAGACCCTTTTAGTCAGTGTGGAAAATCTCTAGCAGTGGCGCCCGAA
CAGGGACTTGAAAGCGAAAGGGAAACCAGAGGAGCTCTCTCGACGCAGGACTCGGCTTGCTGAAGCGCGC
ACGGCAAGAGGCGAGGGGCGGCGACTGGTGAGTACGCCAAAAATTTTGACTAGCGGAGGCTAGAAGGAGA
GAGATGGGTGCGAGAGCGTCAGTATTAAGCGGGGGAGAATTAGATCGCGATGGGAAAAAATTCGGTTAAG
GCCAGGGGGAAAGAAAAAATATAAATTAAAACATATAGTATGGGCAAGCAGGGAGCTAGAACGATTCGCA
GTTAATCCTGGCCTGTTAGAAACATCAGAAGGCTGTAGACAAATACTGGGACAGCTACAACCATCCCTTC
AGACAGGATCAGAAGAACTTAGATCATTATATAATACAGTAGCAACCCTCTATTGTGTGCATCAAAGGAT
AGAGATAAAAGACACCAAGGAAGCTTTAGACAAGATAGAGGAAGAGCAAAACAAAAGTAAGACCACCGCA
CAGCAAGCGGCCGGCCGCGCTGATCTTCAGACCTGGAGGAGGAGATATGAGGGACAATTGGAGAAGTGAA
TTATATAAATATAAAGTAGTAAAAATTGAACCATTAGGAGTAGCACCCACCAAGGCAAAGAGAAGAGTGG
TGCAGAGAGAAAAAAGAGCAGTGGGAATAGGAGCTTTGTTCCTTGGGTTCTTGGGAGCAGCAGGAAGCAC
TATGGGCGCAGCGTCAATGACGCTGACGGTACAGGCCAGACAATTATTGTCTGGTATAGTGCAGCAGCAG
AACAATTTGCTGAGGGCTATTGAGGCGCAACAGCATCTGTTGCAACTCACAGTCTGGGGCATCAAGCAGC
TCCAGGCAAGAATCCTGGCTGTGGAAAGATACCTAAAGGATCAACAGCTCCTGGGGATTTGGGGTTGCTC
TGGAAAACTCATTTGCACCACTGCTGTGCCTTGGAATGCTAGTTGGAGTAATAAATCTCTGGAACAGATT
TGGAATCACACGACCTGGATGGAGTGGGACAGAGAAATTAACAATTACACAAGCTTAATACACTCCTTAA
TTGAAGAATCGCAAAACCAGCAAGAAAAGAATGAACAAGAATTATTGGAATTAGATAAATGGGCAAGTTT
GTGGAATTGGTTTAACATAACAAATTGGCTGTGGTATATAAAATTATTCATAATGATAGTAGGAGGCTTG
GTAGGTTTAAGAATAGTTTTTGCTGTACTTTCTATAGTGAATAGAGTTAGGCAGGGATATTCACCATTAT
CGTTTCAGACCCACCTCCCAACCCCGAGGGGACCCGACAGGCCCGAAGGAATAGAAGAAGAAGGTGGAGA
GAGAGACAGAGACAGATCCATTCGATTAGTGAACGGATCGGCACTGCGTGCGCCAATTCTGCAGACAAAT
GGCAGTATTCATCCACAATTTTAAAAGAAAAGGGGGGATTGGGGGGTACAGTGCAGGGGAAAGAATAGTA
GACATAATAGCAACAGACATACAAACTAAAGAATTACAAAAACAAATTACAAAAATTCAAAATTTTCGGG
TTTATTACAGGGACAGCAGAGATCCAGTTTGGTTAGTACCGGGCCCTACGCGTCCAAGGTCGGGCAGGAA
GAGGGCCTATTTCCCATGATTCCTTCATATTTGCATATACGATACAAGGCTGTTAGAGAGATAATTAGAA
TTAATTTGACTGTAAACACAAAGATATTAGTACAAAATACGTGACGTAGAAAGTAATAATTTCTTGGGTA
GTTTGCAGTTTTAAAATTATGTTTTAAAATGGACTATCATATGCTTACCGTAACTTGAAAGTATTTCGAT
TTCTTGGCTTTATATATCTTGTGGAAAGGACGAAACACCGTCGTATGCGGGCGGACATGGTTTAAGAGCT
ATGCTGGAAACAGCATAGCAAGTTTAAATAAGGCTAGTCCGTTATCAACTTGAAAAAGTGGCACCGAGTC
GGTGCTTTTTTTGGATCCAATTCTACCGGGTAGGGGAGGCGCTTTTCCCAAGGCAGTCTGGAGCATGCGC
TTTAGCAGCCCCGCTGGGCACTTGGCGCTACACAAGTGGCCTCTGGCCTCGCACACATTCCACATCCACC
GGTAGGCGCCAACCGGCTCCGTTCTTTGGTGGCCCCTTCGCGCCACCTTCTACTCCTCCCCTAGTCAGGA
AGTTCCCCCCCGCCCCGCAGCTCGCGTCGTGCAGGACGTGACAAATGGAAGTAGCACGTCTCACTAGTCT
CGTGCAGATGGACAGCACCGCTGAGCAATGGAAGCGGGTAGGCCTTTGGGGCAGCGGCCAATAGCAGCTT
TGCTCCTTCGCTTTCTGGGCTCAGAGGCTGGGAAGGGGTGGGTCCGGGGGCGGGCTCAGGGGCGGGCTCA
GGGGCGGGGCGGGCGCCCGAAGGTCCTCCGGAGGCCCGGCATTCTGCACGCTTCAAAAGCGCACGTCTGC
CGCGCTGTTCTCCTCTTCCTCATCTCCGGGCCTTTCGACCTGCATCCATCTAGATCTCGAGCAGCTGAAG
CTTACCATGACCGAGTACAAGCCCACGGTGCGCCTCGCCACCCGCGACGACGTCCCCAGGGCCGTACGCA
CCCTCGCCGCCGCGTTCGCCGACTACCCCGCCACGCGCCACACCGTCGATCCGGACCGCCACATCGAGCG
GGTCACCGAGCTGCAAGAACTCTTCCTCACGCGCGTCGGGCTCGACATCGGCAAGGTGTGGGTCGCGGAC
GACGGCGCCGCGGTGGCGGTCTGGACCACGCCGGAGAGCGTCGAAGCGGGGGCGGTGTTCGCCGAGATCG
GCCCGCGCATGGCCGAGTTGAGCGGTTCCCGGCTGGCCGCGCAGCAACAGATGGAAGGCCTCCTGGCGCC
GCACCGGCCCAAGGAGCCCGCGTGGTTCCTGGCCACCGTCGGCGTCTCGCCCGACCACCAGGGCAAGGGT
CTGGGCAGCGCCGTCGTGCTCCCCGGAGTGGAGGCGGCCGAGCGCGCCGGGGTGCCCGCCTTCCTGGAGA
CCTCCGCGCCCCGCAACCTCCCCTTCTACGAGCGGCTCGGCTTCACCGTCACCGCCGACGTCGAGGTGCC
CGAAGGACCGCGCACCTGGTGCATGACCCGCAAGCCCGGTGCCGGCGGCGGGTCCGGAGGAGAGGGCAGA
GGAAGTCTCCTAACATGCGGTGACGTGGAGGAGAATCCTGGCCCAATGAGCGAGCTGATTAAGGAGAACA
TGCACATGAAGCTGTACATGGAGGGCACCGTGGACAACCATCACTTCAAGTGCACATCCGAGGGCGAAGG
CAAGCCCTACGAGGGCACCCAGACCATGAGAATCAAGGTGGTCGAGGGCGGCCCTCTCCCCTTCGCCTTC
GACATCCTGGCTACTAGCTTCCTCTACGGCAGCAAGACCTTCATCAACCACACCCAGGGCATCCCCGACT
TCTTCAAGCAGTCCTTCCCTGAGGGCTTCACATGGGAGAGAGTCACCACATACGAGGACGGGGGCGTGCT
GACCGCTACCCAGGACACCAGCCTCCAGGACGGCTGCCTCATCTACAACGTCAAGATCAGAGGGGTGAAC
TTCACATCCAACGGCCCTGTGATGCAGAAGAAAACACTCGGCTGGGAGGCCTTCACCGAGACGCTGTACC
CCGCTGACGGCGGCCTGGAAGGCAGAAACGACATGGCCCTGAAGCTCGTGGGCGGGAGCCATCTGATCGC
AAACATCAAGACCACATATAGATCCAAGAAACCCGCTAAGAACCTCAAGATGCCTGGCGTCTACTATGTG
GACTACAGACTGGAAAGAATCAAGGAGGCCAACAACGAGACCTACGTCGAGCAGCACGAGGTGGCAGTGG
CCAGATACTGCGACCTCCCTAGCAAACTGGGGCACAAGCTTAATTGAGCGGCCGCTCAACCTCTGGATTA
CAAAATTTGTGAAAGATTGACTGGTATTCTTAACTATGTTGCTCCTTTTACGCTATGTGGATACGCTGCT
TTAATGCCTTTGTATCATGCTATTGCTTCCCGTATGGCTTTCATTTTCTCCTCCTTGTATAAATCCTGGT
TGCTGTCTCTTTATGAGGAGTTGTGGCCCGTTGTCAGGCAACGTGGCGTGGTGTGCACTGTGTTTGCTGA
CGCAACCCCCACTGGTTGGGGCATTGCCACCACCTGTCAGCTCCTTTCCGGGACTTTCGCTTTCCCCCTC
CCTATTGCCACGGCGGAACTCATCGCCGCCTGCCTTGCCCGCTGCTGGACAGGGGCTCGGCTGTTGGGCA
CTGACAATTCCGTGGTGTTGTCGGGGAAATCATCGTCCTTTCCTTGGCTGCTCGCCTGTGTTGCCACCTG
GATTCTGCGCGGGACGTCCTTCTGCTACGTCCCTTCGGCCCTCAATCCAGCGGACCTTCCTTCCCGCGGC
CTGCTGCCGGCTCTGCGGCCTCTTCCGCGTCTACGCCTTCGCCCTCAGACGAGTCGGATCTCCCTTTGGG
CCGCCTCCCCGCAGGTACCTTTAAGACCAATGACTTACAAGGCAGCTGTAGATCTTAGCCACTTTTTAAA
AGAAAAGGGGGGACTGGAAGGGCTAATTCACTCCCAAAGAAGTCAAGATCTGCTTTTTGCCTGTACTGGG
TCTCTCTGGTTAGACCAGAGTCTCTCTGGTTAGACCAGATCTGAGCCTGGGAGCTCTCTGGCTAACTAGG
GAACCCACTGCTTAAGCCTCAATAAAGCTTGCCTTGAGTGCTTCAAGTAGTGTGTGCCCGTCTGTTGTGT
GACTCTGGTAACTAGAGATCCCTCAGACCCTTTTAGTCAGTGTGGAAAATCTCTAGCAGTTTAAACCCGC
TGATCAGCCTCGACTGTGCCTTCTAGTTGCCAGCCATCTGTTGTTTGCCCCTCCCCCGTGCCTTCCTTGA
CCCTGGAAGGTGCCACTCCCACTGTCCTTTCCTAATAAAATGAGGAAATTGCATCGCATTGTCTGAGTAG
GTGTCATTCTATTCTGGGGGGTGGGGTGGGGCAGGACAGCAAGGGGGAGGATTGGGAAGTCAATAGCAGG
CATGCTGGGGATGCGGTGGGCTCTATGGGCGGCCGTTAATTAAGCTTTTGTTCCCTTTAGTGAGGGTTAA
TTGCGCGCTTGGCGTAATCATGGTCATAGCTGTTTCCTGTGTGAAATTGTTATCCGCTCACAATTCCACA
CAACATACGAGCCGGGAGCATAAAGTGTAAAGCCTGGGGTGCCTAATGAGTGAGCTAACTCACATTAATT
GCGTTGCGCTCACTGCCCGCTTTCCAGTCGGGAAACCTGTCGTGCCAGCTGCATTAATGAATCGGCCAAC
GCGCGGGGAGAGGCGGTTTGCGTATTGGGCGCTCTTCCGCTTCCTCGCTCACTGACTCGCTGCGCTCGGT
CGTTCGGCTGCGGCGAGCGGTATCAGCTCACTCAAAGGCGGTAATACGGTTATCCACAGAATCAGGGGAT
AACGCAGGAAAGAACATGTGAGCAAAAGGCCAGCAAAAGGCCAGGAACCGTAAAAAGGCCGCGTTGCTGG
CGTTTTTCCATAGGCTCCGCCCCCCTGACGAGCATCACAAAAATCGACGCTCAAGTCAGAGGTGGCGAAA
CCCGACAGGACTATAAAGATACCAGGCGTTTCCCCCTGGAAGCTCCCTCGTGCGCTCTCCTGTTCCGACC
CTGCCGCTTACCGGATACCTGTCCGCCTTTCTCCCTTCGGGAAGCGTGGCGCTTTCTCATAGCTCACGCT
GTAGGTATCTCAGTTCGGTGTAGGTCGTTCGCTCCAAGCTGGGCTGTGTGCACGAACCCCCCGTTCAGCC
CGACCGCTGCGCCTTATCCGGTAACTATCGTCTTGAGTCCAACCCGGTAAGACACGACTTATCGCCACTG
GCAGCAGCCACTGGTAACAGGATTAGCAGAGCGAGGTATGTAGGCGGTGCTACAGAGTTCTTGAAGTGGT
GGCCTAACTACGGCTACACTAGAAGAACAGTATTTGGTATCTGCGCTCTGCTGAAGCCAGTTACCTTCGG
AAAAAGAGTTGGTAGCTCTTGATCCGGCAAACAAACCACCGCTGGTAGCGGTGGTTTTTTTGTTTGCAAG
CAGCAGATTACGCGCAGAAAAAAAGGATCTCAAGAAGATCCTTTGATCTTTTCTACGGGGTCTGACGCTC
AGTGGAACGAAAACTCACGTTAAGGGATTTTGGTCATGAGATTATCAAAAAGGATCTTCACCTAGATCCT
TTTAAATTAAAAATGAAGTTTTAAATCAATCTAAAGTATATATGAGTAAACTTGGTCTGACAGTTACCAA
TGCTTAATCAGTGAGGCACCTATCTCAGCGATCTGTCTATTTCGTTCATCCATAGTTGCCTGACTCCCCG
TCGTGTAGATAACTACGATACGGGAGGGCTTACCATCTGGCCCCAGTGCTGCAATGATACCGCGAGACCC
ACGCTCACCGGCTCCAGATTTATCAGCAATAAACCAGCCAGCCGGAAGGGCCGAGCGCAGAAGTGGTCCT
GCAACTTTATCCGCCTCCATCCAGTCTATTAATTGTTGCCGGGAAGCTAGAGTAAGTAGTTCGCCAGTTA
ATAGTTTGCGCAACGTTGTTGCCATTGCTACAGGCATCGTGGTGTCACGCTCGTCGTTTGGTATGGCTTC
ATTCAGCTCCGGTTCCCAACGATCAAGGCGAGTTACATGATCCCCCATGTTGTGCAAAAAAGCGGTTAGC
TCCTTCGGTCCTCCGATCGTTGTCAGAAGTAAGTTGGCCGCAGTGTTATCACTCATGGTTATGGCAGCAC
TGCATAATTCTCTTACTGTCATGCCATCCGTAAGATGCTTTTCTGTGACTGGTGAGTACTCAACCAAGTC
ATTCTGAGAATAGTGTATGCGGCGACCGAGTTGCTCTTGCCCGGCGTCAATACGGGATAATACCGCGCCA
CATAGCAGAACTTTAAAAGTGCTCATCATTGGAAAACGTTCTTCGGGGCGAAAACTCTCAAGGATCTTAC
CGCTGTTGAGATCCAGTTCGATGTAACCCACTCGTGCACCCAACTGATCTTCAGCATCTTTTACTTTCAC
CAGCGTTTCTGGGTGAGCAAAAACAGGAAGGCAAAATGCCGCAAAAAAGGGAATAAGGGCGACACGGAAA
TGTTGAATACTCATACTCTTCCTTTTTCAATATTATTGAAGCATTTATCAGGGTTATTGTCTCATGAGCG
GATACATATTTGAATGTATTTAGAAAAATAAACAAATAGGGGTTCCGCGCACATTTCCCCGAAAAGTGCC
AC
